>Addgene plasmid #188598 | pAFMW-Nbr[R280A,K284A] | addgene full sequence | sequence record 379328 | Addgene NGS Result
GCGCCCAATACGCAAACCGCCTCTCCCCGCGCGTTGGCCGATTCATTAATGCAGGCAACTCGTGAAAGGT
AGGCGGATCAGCGGCCGCAGCATGCAATTCTATATTCTAAAAACACAAATGATACTTCTAAAAAAAAATC
ATGAATGGCATCAACTCTGAATCAAATCTTTGCAGATGCACCTACTTCTCATTTCCACTGTCACATCATT
TTTCCAGATCTCGCTGCCTGTTATGTGGCCCACAAACCAAGACACGTTTTATGGCCATTAAAGCTGGCTG
ATCGTCGCCAAACACCAAATACATAATGAATATGTACACATTCGAGAAAGAAGCGATCAAAGAAGCGTCT
TCGGGCGGAGTAGGAGAATGCGGAGGAGAAGGAGAACGAGCTGATCTAGTATCTCTCCACAATCCAATGC
CAACTGACCAACTGGCCATATTCGGAGCAATTTGAAGCCAATTTCCATCGCCTGGCGATCGCTCCATTCT
TGGCTATATGTTTTTCACCGTTACCCGGGGCCATTTTCAAAGACTCGTCGGCAAGATAAGATTGTGTCAC
TCGCTGTCTCTCTTCATTTGTCGAAGAATGCTGAGGAATTTCGCGATGACGTCGGCGAGTATTTTGAAGA
ATGAGAATAATTTGTATTTATACGAAAATCAGTTAGTGGAATTTTCTACAAAAACATGTTATCTATAGAT
AATTTTGTTGCAAAATATGTTGACTATGACAAAGATTGTATGTATATACCTTTAATGTATTCTCATTTTC
TTATGTATTTATAATGGCAATGATGATACTGATGATATTTTAAGATGATGCCAGACCAAAAGGCTTGAAT
TTCTGCGTCTTTTGCCGAACGCAGTGCATGTGCAATTGTTGTTTTTTGGAATATTCAATTTTCGGACTGT
CCGCTTTGATTTCAGTTTCTTGGCTTATTCAAAAAGCAAAGTAAAGCCAAAAAAGCGAGATGGCAATACC
AAATGCGGCAAAACGGTAGTGGAAGGAAAGGGGTGCGGGGCAGCGGAAGGAAGGGTGGGGCGGGGCGTGG
CGGGGTCTGTGGCTGGGCGCGACGTCACCGACGTTGGAGCCACTCCTTTGACCATGTGTGCGTGTGTGTA
TTATTCGTGTCTCGCCACTCGCCGGTTGTTTTTTTCTTTTTATGCTGCGCTCTCTCTAGCGCCATCTCGC
TTACGCATGCTCAACGCACCGCATGTTGCCGTTTCCTTTTATGCGTCATTTTGGCTCGAAATAGGCAATT
ATTTAAACAAAGATTAGTCAACGAAAACGCTAAAATAAATAAGTCTACAATATGGTTACTTATTGCCATG
TGTGTGCAGCCAACGATAGCAACAAAAGCAACAACACAGGTGGCTTTCCCTCTTTCACTTTTTGTTTGCA
AGCCGCGTGCGAGCAAGACGGCACGACCGGCAAACGCAATTACGCTGACAAAGAGCAGACGAAGTTTTGG
CGAAAAACATCAAGGCGCCTGATACGAATGCATTTGCAATAACAATTGCGATATTTAATATTGTTTATGA
AGCTGTTTGACTTCAAAACACACAAAAAAAAAAATAAAACAAATTATTTGAAAGAGAATTAGGAATCGGA
CGCTTATCGTTAGGGTAACAACAAGAAATGCTTACTGAGTCACAGCCTCTGGAAAACTGCCGCAAGCCAG
AGAGAGAGAGAAAAAGAGGGAGAGCAGCTTAGACCGCATGTGCTTGTGTGTGAGGCGTCTCTCTCTTCGT
CTCTGTTGCGCAAACGCATAGACTGCACTGAAAAAATCGATTACCTATTTTTTATGAATGAATATTTGCA
CTATTACTATTCAAAACTATTAAGATAGCAATCACATTCAATAGCCAAATACTATACCACCTGAGCGATG
CAACGAAATGATCAATTTGAGCAAAAATGCTGCATATTTAGGACGGCATCATTATAGAAATGCTTCTTGC
TGTGTACTTTTCTCTCGTCTGGCAGCTGTTTCGCCGTTATTGTTAAAACCGGCTTAAGTTAGGTGTGTTT
TCTACGACTAGTGAATGCCCTACTAGAAGATGTGTGTTGCACAAAATGTCCCTGGAATAACCAATTTGAA
GTGCAGATAGCAGTAAACGTAAGCTAATATGAATATTATTTAACTGTAATGTTTTAATATCGCTGGACAT
TACTAATAAACCCACTATAAACACATGTACATATGTATGTTTTGGCATACAATGAGTAGTTGGGGAAAAA
ATGTGTAAAAGCACCGTGACCATCACAGCATAAAGATAACCAGCTGAAGTATCGAATATGAGTAACCCCC
AAATTGAATCACATGCCGCAACTGATAGGACCCATGGAAGTACACTCTTCATGGCGATATACAAGACACA
CACAAGCACGAACACCCAGTTGCGGAGGAAATTCTCCGTAAATGAAAACCCAATCGGCGAACAATTCATA
CCCATATATGGTAAAAGTTTTGAACGCGACTTGAGAGCGGAGAGCATTGCGGCTGATAAGGTTTTAGCGC
TAAGCGGGCTTTATAAAACGGGCTGCGGGACCAGTTTTCATATCACTACCGTTTGAGTTCTTGTGCTGTG
TGGATACTCCTCCCGACACAAAGCCGCTCCATCAGCCAGCAGTCGTCTAATCCAGAGACCCCGGATCCAG
ATATCGAGGCCTGTCTAGAGAAGCTTGTTCGAATCTCGAGTGCGCGCTTCCGGAGGTATACACCTAGGCG
GTACCACTGCAGTGAATTCGGAGCTCCGCCACCATGGACTACAAAGACCATGACGGTGATTATAAAGATC
ATGACATCGATTACAAGGATGACGATGACAAGCACCGGTTGAGCTCCGCCACCATGGAGCAAAAGCTCAT
TTCTGAAGAGGACTTGAATGAAATGGAGCAAAAGCTCATTTCTGAAGAGGACTTGAATGAAATGGAGCAA
AAGCTCATTTCTGAAGAGGACTTGAATGAAATGGAGCAAAAGCTCATTTCTGAAGAGGACTTGAATGAAA
TGGAGCAAAAGCTCATTTCTGAAGAGGACTTGAATGAAATGGAGAGCTTGGGCGACCTCACCATGGAGCA
AAAGCTCATTTCTGAAGAGGACTTGAATCACCGGTATACAAGTTTGTACAAAAAAGCAGGCTCCGCGGCC
GCCCCCTTCACCGCACGCAAGAGCCACATGTACAACGCAATACCCGCCGGCTTTGAGTCGGACGAGGAGA
ACATGGAGAACCTAATGAGCAACCTGAAGATCAAGCGCTTGGAGGACATCACGACAGGTGCTGGAATCGA
CGGCTGTAACTTTGACGCCACCTTGGACGCAAAGGCGGAGGAGTTTTTTAAGCTGTTCCGCGAGAAGTGG
AACATGTATAGCAAGAAAAAGTCGCCACATCTGCGCCAGGAATTTGGAAGGGCTTTAATGGGCCATCAGG
ATCCTTTGCTCCTGGCCCTGAAGATCTTCGCCAACTGCCCAGACAGCAGCAACATCAAGACGAAGAGCTT
GTCACATTTTGTGCTGGACACGGTTTGCAAGCTCCACAAGGATTTCCCGCATCTTGGCGAGGGCTGTGAT
CCCAACACCAGCATGATAGCCTTTAACTTTGTCAAGACCTCCGGCTTGCTGGCCCTCAACAATGCTGTTA
TCCATGCCTACAGTCTACGTCAGATCCGCGACCTACTGCTTCCCAAGTTGCGCGAACTCCTGGACAACGG
GCTTTACAAAGAGGTCACCCAATGGTCCATCAGTCTGCAGTTGACGCACGAGTTCGACATGCTGGAACTG
GCTTTCCCGCTGATTGCAATTGAGAAACTACCACTGGCCGAGGAATATCTGGACCATGCCACACAGCAGA
GGTTGCCCTTTGTCAAGTTCTTGGATTCGTTGCTGCACAAGGAGAAGTCGGTTTTAGAGCTCTGCGAGCA
TCTACTCGATCGGTACAAAAATCTCAAAATTTCCCATAACGTGCTCAGCTATCGGCCTATGGCCAAGATT
GTGGCGGCACTGGCCAAGGCGTATGGTTTTGACGACGCCGTCACGCCCAACTATAAGTTCACGAAGACGT
GCAGCTACTTGCATTACCTTTACCGCGAGTACGAGAAGACGCGCATGAACCTGGCCAGTTTCCGGGAGGT
TGTGAGCGTCCATGCCTTTAACCACGAGCTGCGCACGGACTTCGTAAAGTATTTGGCCTCTGCTGGAGCT
CATTCTGAAGCCATCTACTGGTACACGGAGTTCAATATTGACCCGAAAGATTGTCCGTTGGAGATCGAGA
CGCAGGTATCGCAAAACGGTGCTGGAAAAGCGTCAGGCTGGGAATCCCCCGGCAAGGAACGCTGTCCTTC
GAGTAGATGTGATATGTACCTGACCATGGACCTGCCCGACGAGTGCCTTATCATTGTGAACAAGGCTGAT
GAGTTCGATCGTATGTTATACCATCTGCAGCAGGAGTGCGTCATATACCTGGATTCTGAATGGATGCAGA
GCGTGTGCGGAGACAATCAGCTGTGCGTGCTACAGATCGCCACCGGCCACAATGTCTACCTGATCGATTG
CCTGGCGCGGGAGAGCTTACGCTCGGAACACTGGCGCTTGCTGGGCGCGAATATCTTTAATAACGTGAAC
ATCCGTAAGGTGGGGTTCTCTATGGTCAGTGATCTCAGTGTATTGCAGCGGTCACTGCCCCTGCAACTGC
GCCTTCAAATGCCTCACCACTACTTGGACCTTCGCAATCTCTGGTTGGAGTTAAAAAAGCAGCGCTTCGG
CGTTGAACTTCCCTTCGGCAATGTTAACCGGGCAGGAGACGCCCTTACGGATCTCTCATTGGCATGCCTT
GGCAAGAAACTGAACAAATCAAACCAGTGCTCAAACTGGGCCAATAGACCGCTGCGTCGCGAGCAGATTC
TTTATGCAGCCATCGATGCGCGGTGTTTGATGCTGATCTACAACACGCTCATTGAACGCGTGTCCTTCAT
ACAAGCGGTTATCGAAAAGAGCATCGCCAGCAATAACTTTCTCAGGCGGGGTGCCCATGTTAAGTGAAAG
GGTGGGCGCGCCGACCCAGCTTTCTTGTACAAAGTGGTGACGTAAGCTAGCAGGATCTTTGTGAAGGAAC
CTTACTTCTGTGGTGTGACATAATTGGACAAACTACCTACAGAGATTTAAAGCTCTAAGGTAAATATAAA
ATTTTTAAGTGTATAATGTGTTAAACTACTGATTCTAATTGTTTGTGTATTTTAGATTCCAACCTATGGA
ACTGATGAATGGGAGCAGTGGTGGAATGCCTTTAATGAGGAAAACCTGTTTTGCTCAGAAGAAATGCCAT
CTAGTGATGATGAGGCTACTGCTGACTCTCAACATTCTACTCCTCCAAAAAAGAAGAGAAAGGTAGAAGA
CCCCAAGGACTTTCCTTCAGAATTGCTAAGTTTTTTGAGTCATGCTGTGTTTAGTAATAGAACTCTTGCT
TGCTTTGCTATTTACACCACAAAGGAAAAAGCTGCACTGCTATACAAGAAAATTATGGAAAAATATTCTG
TAACCTTTATAAGTAGGCATAACAGTTATAATCATAACATACTGTTTTTTCTTACTCCACACAGGCATAG
AGTGTCTGCTATTAATAACTATGCTCAAAAATTGTGTACCTTTAGCTTTTTAATTTGTAAAGGGGTTAAT
AAGGAATATTTGATGTATAGTGCCTTGACTAGAGATCATAATCAGCCATACCACATTTGTAGAGGTTTTA
CTTGCTTTAAAAAACCTCCCACACCTCCCCCTGAACCTGAAACATAAAATGAATGCAATTGTTGTTGTTA
ACTTGTTTATTGCAGCTTATAATGGTTACAAATAAAGCAATAGCATCACAAATTTCACAAATAAAGCATT
TTTTTCACTGCATTCTAGTTGTGGTTTGTCCAAACTCATCAATGTATCTTATCATGTCTGGATCCCGTTT
AAACTACGCGTAATTCAAACAGGGTTCTGGCGTCGTTCTCGTACTGTTTTCCCCAGGCCAGTGCTTTAGC
GTTATTGAAAAAGGAAGAGTATGAGTATTCAACATTTCCGTGTCGCCCTTATTCCCTTTTTTGCGGCATT
TTGCCTTCCTGTTTTTGCTCACCCAGAAACGCTGGTGAAAGTAAAAGATGCTGAAGATCAGTTGGGTGCA
CGAGTGGGTTACATCGAACTGGATCTCAACAGCGGTAAGATCCTTGAGAGTTTTCGCCCCGAAGAACGTT
TTCCAATGATGAGCACTTTTAAAGTTCTGCTATGTGGCGCGGTATTATCCCGTATTGACGCCGGGCAAGA
GCAACTCGGTCGCCGCATACACTATTCTCAGAATGACTTGGTTGAGTACTCACCAGTCACAGAAAAGCAT
CTTACGGATGGCATGACAGTAAGAGAATTATGCAGTGCTGCCATAACCATGAGTGATAACACTGCGGCCA
ACTTACTTCTGACAACGATCGGAGGACCGAAGGAGCTAACCGCTTTTTTGCACAACATGGGGGATCATGT
AACTCGCCTTGATCGTTGGGAACCGGAGCTGAATGAAGCCATACCAAACGACGAGCGTGACACCACGATG
CCTGTAGCAATGGCAACAACGTTGCGCAAACTATTAACTGGCGAACTACTTACTCTAGCTTCCCGGCAAC
AATTAATAGACTGGATGGAGGCGGATAAAGTTGCAGGACCACTTCTGCGCTCGGCCCTTCCGGCTGGCTG
GTTTATTGCTGATAAATCTGGAGCCGGTGAGCGTGGGTCTCGCGGTATCATTGCAGCACTGGGGCCAGAT
GGTAAGCCCTCCCGTATCGTAGTTATCTACACGACGGGGAGTCAGGCAACTATGGATGAACGAAATAGAC
AGATCGCTGAGATAGGTGCCTCACTGATTAAGCATTGGTAACTGTCAGACCAAGTTTACTCATATATACT
TTAGATTGATTTAAAACTTCATTTTTAATTTAAAAGGATCTAGGTGAAGATCCTTTTTGATAATCTCATG
ACCAAAATCCCTTAACGTGAGTTTTCGTTCCACTGAGCGTCAGACCCCGTAGAAAAGATCAAAGGATCTT
CTTGAGATCCTTTTTTTCTGCGCGTAATCTGCTGCTTGCAAACAAAAAAACCACCGCTACCAGCGGTGGT
TTGTTTGCCGGATCAAGAGCTACCAACTCTTTTTCCGAAGGTAACTGGCTTCAGCAGAGCGCAGATACCA
AATACTGTTCTTCTAGTGTAGCCGTAGTTAGGCCACCACTTCAAGAACTCTGTAGCACCGCCTACATACC
TCGCTCTGCTAATCCTGTTACCAGTGGCTGCTGCCAGTGGCGATAAGTCGTGTCTTACCGGGTTGGACTC
AAGACGATAGTTACCGGATAAGGCGCAGCGGTCGGGCTGAACGGGGGGTTCGTGCACACAGCCCAGCTTG
GAGCGAACGACCTACACCGAACTGAGATACCTACAGCGTGAGCTATGAGAAAGCGCCACGCTTCCCGAAG
GGAGAAAGGCGGACAGGTATCCGGTAAGCGGCAGGGTCGGAACAGGAGAGCGCACGAGGGAGCTTCCAGG
GGGAAACGCCTGGTATCTTTATAGTCCTGTCGGGTTTCGCCACCTCTGACTTGAGCGTCGATTTTTGTGA
TGCTCGTCAGGGGGGCGGAGCCTATGGAAAAACGCCAGCAACGCGGCCTTTTTACGGTTCCTGGCCTTTT
GCTGGCCTTTTGCTCACATGTTCTTTCCTGCGTTATCCCCTGATTCTGTGGATAACCGTATTACCGCCTT
TGAGTGAGCTGATACCGCTCGCCGCAGCCGAACGACCGAGCGCAGCGAGTCAGTGAGCGAGGAAGCGGAA
GA
Features (pLannotate 1.2.2; 21 found; start..end, strand, type, name):
      1..54      +  CDS            lacI (fragment): lac repressor; lacI; The lac repressor binds to the lac operator to inhibit transcription in E. coli. This inhibition can be relieved by adding lactose or isopropyl-β-D-thiogalactopyranoside (IPTG).
    140..2649    +  promoter       Ac5 promoter: Drosophila melanogaster actin 5C promoter
   2767..2832    +  CDS            3xFLAG: three tandem FLAG® epitope tags, followed by an enterokinase cleavage site
   2857..2886    +  CDS            Myc: Myc (human c-Myc proto-oncogene) epitope tag
   2896..2925    +  CDS            Myc: Myc (human c-Myc proto-oncogene) epitope tag
   2935..2964    +  CDS            Myc: Myc (human c-Myc proto-oncogene) epitope tag
   2974..3003    +  CDS            Myc: Myc (human c-Myc proto-oncogene) epitope tag
   3013..3042    +  CDS            Myc: Myc (human c-Myc proto-oncogene) epitope tag
   3076..3105    +  CDS            Myc: Myc (human c-Myc proto-oncogene) epitope tag
   3118..3142    +  protein_bind   attB1: mutant version of attB; recombination site for the Gateway® BP reaction BP Clonase™
   3163..5034    +  CDS            Nbr: MUT7_DROME - Experimental evidence at protein level: Swiss-Prot protein existence level 1. Possesses 3'-5' exoribonuclease activity. Required for 3'-end trimming of AGO1-bound miRNAs, in particular multiple-isoform miRNAs, which represents a critical step in miRNA maturation. From Drosophila melanogaster (Fruit fly).
   5054..5078    -  protein_bind   attB2: mutant version of attB; recombination site for the Gateway® BP reaction BP Clonase™
   5094..5168    +  CDS            small t antigen (fragment): SV40 (simian virus 40) small t antigen
   5170..5235    +  intron         small t intron: SV40 (simian virus 40) small t antigen intron
   5365..5385    +  CDS            SV40 NLS: nuclear localization signal of SV40 (simian virus 40) large T antigen
   5704..5787    +  CDS            large T antigen (fragment): large T antigen from SV40 (simian virus 40)
   5810..5944    +  polyA_signal   SV40 poly(A) signal: SV40 polyadenylation signal
   5962..6024    -  CDS            Exo (fragment): 5' to 3' double-stranded DNA exonuclease in the λ Red system; exo; creates 3' single-stranded DNA tails
   6023..6040    +  promoter       AmpR promoter (fragment): bla
   6041..6901    +  CDS            AmpR: β-lactamase; bla; confers resistance to ampicillin, carbenicillin, and related antibiotics
   7072..7660    +  rep_origin     ori: high-copy-number ColE1/pMB1/pBR322/pUC origin of replication
