[The description below was written by a language model from this plasmid's Addgene catalogue record and pLannotate feature annotations shown in this document.]
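Description:
pAFMW-Nbr[R280A,K284A] is an insect expression plasmid of about 7.8 kb, built in the Gateway-compatible pAFMW backbone, for producing an epitope-tagged mutant of the Drosophila melanogaster exoribonuclease Nibbler (Nbr, CG9247) in S2 cells. It is propagated in E. coli through a high-copy ColE1/pUC-type origin and selected with ampicillin via the β-lactamase gene. The record lists no selectable marker for insect cells, so it appears suited to transient transfection, or to co-transfection with a separate marker plasmid.

Expression is driven by the constitutive Drosophila actin 5C (Ac5) promoter. Downstream lie a 3xFLAG tag and six annotated Myc epitope repeats, then an attB1 site, the Nbr coding sequence, and an attB2 site. The attB sites are the scars of the Gateway recombination that placed the insert in the destination vector, giving an N-terminal FLAG-Myc fusion. The transcript is processed through an SV40-derived 3′ region containing the small t intron and the SV40 polyadenylation signal. The small t, large T and NLS fragments annotated there are most likely remnants of this SV40 segment rather than expressed parts. The short lacI and λ Exo fragments are likewise probably backbone residue or incidental matches.

Nibbler is a 3′-5′ exoribonuclease required for 3′-end trimming of AGO1-bound microRNAs. This variant carries two alanine substitutions, R280A and K284A. The plasmid belongs to a set of Flag-tagged Nibbler variants from a structure-function study of microRNA trimming, where the tags allow detection or immunopurification of the mutant protein. The record does not state the specific functional role of the two mutated residues.
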