Addgene plasmid #188598: pAFMW-Nbr[R280A,K284A]
Purpose: Flag-tagged Nibbler variants expression in Drosophila S2 cells
Depositing lab: Stefan Ameres. Depositing organization: Institut fuer Molekulare Biotechnologie (IMBA). Publication: Structure-function analysis of microRNA 3'-end trimming by Nibbler. Xie W, Sowemimo I, Hayashi R, Wang J, Burkard TR, Brennecke J, Ameres SL, Patel DJ. Proc Natl Acad Sci U S A. 2020 Dec 1;117(48):30370-30379. doi: 10.1073/pnas.2018156117. Epub 2020 Nov 16. PubMed 33199607.
Backbone
  Vector backbone: pAFMW
  Vector type: Insect Expression
Growth in bacteria
  Bacterial resistance: Ampicillin, 100 μg/mL
  Growth temperature: 37°C
  Growth strain: DH5alpha
  Copy number: Unknown
Gene/Insert
  Gene/Insert name: Nibbler
  Species: D. melanogaster (fly)
  Mutation: R280A [CGA=>GCA], K284A [AAG=> GCG]
  Entrez Gene: Nbr (a.k.a. Dmel_CG9247, CG9247, Dmel\CG9247, nbr)
  Tag / fusion protein: FLAG-Myc (N terminal on insert)
  Cloning method: Gateway Cloning
Terms and licenses: Academic/Nonprofit Terms; Industry Terms: Not Available to Industry
How to cite: pAFMW-Nbr[R280A,K284A] was a gift from Stefan Ameres (Addgene plasmid # 188598 ; http://n2t.net/addgene:188598 ; RRID:Addgene_188598)
